>Addgene plasmid #142060 | TFORF2391 | addgene full sequence | sequence record 395682 | Addgene NGS Result
TTAATGTAGTCTTATGCAATACTCTTGTAGTCTTGCAACATGGTAACGATGAGTTAGCAACATGCCTTAC
AAGGAGAGAAAAAGCACCGTGCATGCCGATTGGTGGAAGTAAGGTGGTACGATCGTGCCTTATTAGGAAG
GCAACAGACGGGTCTGACATGGATTGGACGAACCACTGAATTGCCGCATTGCAGAGATATTGTATTTAAG
TGCCTAGCTCGATACATAAACGGGTCTCTCTGGTTAGACCAGATCTGAGCCTGGGAGCTCTCTGGCTAAC
TAGGGAACCCACTGCTTAAGCCTCAATAAAGCTTGCCTTGAGTGCTTCAAGTAGTGTGTGCCCGTCTGTT
GTGTGACTCTGGTAACTAGAGATCCCTCAGACCCTTTTAGTCAGTGTGGAAAATCTCTAGCAGTGGCGCC
CGAACAGGGACTTGAAAGCGAAAGGGAAACCAGAGGAGCTCTCTCGACGCAGGACTCGGCTTGCTGAAGC
GCGCACGGCAAGAGGCGAGGGGCGGCGACTGGTGAGTACGCCAAAAATTTTGACTAGCGGAGGCTAGAAG
GAGAGAGATGGGTGCGAGAGCGTCAGTATTAAGCGGGGGAGAATTAGATCGCGATGGGAAAAAATTCGGT
TAAGGCCAGGGGGAAAGAAAAAATATAAATTAAAACATATAGTATGGGCAAGCAGGGAGCTAGAACGATT
CGCAGTTAATCCTGGCCTGTTAGAAACATCAGAAGGCTGTAGACAAATACTGGGACAGCTACAACCATCC
CTTCAGACAGGATCAGAAGAACTTAGATCATTATATAATACAGTAGCAACCCTCTATTGTGTGCATCAAA
GGATAGAGATAAAAGACACCAAGGAAGCTTTAGACAAGATAGAGGAAGAGCAAAACAAAAGTAAGACCAC
CGCACAGCAAGCGGCCGCTGATCTTCAGACCTGGAGGAGGAGATATGAGGGACAATTGGAGAAGTGAATT
ATATAAATATAAAGTAGTAAAAATTGAACCATTAGGAGTAGCACCCACCAAGGCAAAGAGAAGAGTGGTG
CAGAGAGAAAAAAGAGCAGTGGGAATAGGAGCTTTGTTCCTTGGGTTCTTGGGAGCAGCAGGAAGCACTA
TGGGCGCAGCGTCAATGACGCTGACGGTACAGGCCAGACAATTATTGTCTGGTATAGTGCAGCAGCAGAA
CAATTTGCTGAGGGCTATTGAGGCGCAACAGCATCTGTTGCAACTCACAGTCTGGGGCATCAAGCAGCTC
CAGGCAAGAATCCTGGCTGTGGAAAGATACCTAAAGGATCAACAGCTCCTGGGGATTTGGGGTTGCTCTG
GAAAACTCATTTGCACCACTGCTGTGCCTTGGAATGCTAGTTGGAGTAATAAATCTCTGGAACAGATTTG
GAATCACACGACCTGGATGGAGTGGGACAGAGAAATTAACAATTACACAAGCTTAATACACTCCTTAATT
GAAGAATCGCAAAACCAGCAAGAAAAGAATGAACAAGAATTATTGGAATTAGATAAATGGGCAAGTTTGT
GGAATTGGTTTAACATAACAAATTGGCTGTGGTATATAAAATTATTCATAATGATAGTAGGAGGCTTGGT
AGGTTTAAGAATAGTTTTTGCTGTACTTTCTATAGTGAATAGAGTTAGGCAGGGATATTCACCATTATCG
TTTCAGACCCACCTCCCAACCCCGAGGGGACCCATGCATTGCATCTCAATTAGTCAGCAACCAGGTGTGG
AAAGTCCCCAGGCTCCCCAGCAGGCAGAAGTATGCAAAGCATGCGTCTCAATTAGTCAGCAACCATAGTC
CCGCCCCTAACTCCGCCCATCCCGCCCCTAACTCCGCCCAGTTCCGCCCATTCTCCGCCCCATGGCTGAC
TAATTTTTTTTATTTATGCAGAGGCCGAGGCCGCCTCGGCCTCTGAGCTATTCCAGAAGTAGTGAGGAGG
CTTTTTTGGAGGCCTAGGCTTTTGCAAAAAGCTTTCTAGAGGTACCACCGGAGCTTACCATGACCGAGTA
CAAGCCCACGGTGCGCCTCGCCACCCGCGACGACGTCCCCAGGGCCGTACGCACCCTCGCCGCCGCGTTC
GCCGACTACCCCGCCACGCGCCACACCGTCGATCCGGACCGCCACATCGAGCGGGTCACCGAGCTGCAAG
AACTCTTCCTCACGCGCGTCGGGCTCGACATCGGCAAGGTGTGGGTCGCGGACGACGGCGCCGCCGTGGC
GGTCTGGACCACGCCGGAGAGCGTCGAAGCGGGGGCGGTGTTCGCCGAGATCGGCCCGCGCATGGCCGAG
TTGAGCGGTTCCCGGCTGGCCGCGCAGCAACAGATGGAAGGCCTCCTGGCGCCGCACCGGCCCAAGGAGC
CCGCGTGGTTCCTGGCCACCGTCGGCGTCTCGCCCGACCACCAGGGCAAGGGTCTGGGCAGCGCCGTCGT
GCTCCCCGGAGTGGAGGCGGCCGAGCGCGCCGGGGTGCCCGCCTTCCTGGAGACCTCCGCGCCCCGCAAC
CTCCCCTTCTACGAGCGGCTCGGCTTCACCGTCACCGCCGACGTCGAGGTGCCCGAAGGACCGCGCACCT
GGTGCATGACCCGCAAGCCCGGTGCCAGTTAACGAATTCTAGATCTTGAGACAAATGGCAGTATTCATCC
ACAATTTTAAAAGAAAAGGGGGGATTGGGGGGTACAGTGCAGGGGAAAGAATAGTAGACATAATAGCAAC
AGACATACAAACTAAAGAATTACAAAAACAAATTACAAAAATTCAAAATTTTCGGGTTTATTACAGGGAC
AGCAGAGATCCACTTTGGCGCCGGCTCGAGGCCTGCAGGTGCAAAGATGGATAAAGTTTTAAACAGAGAG
GAATCTTTGCAGCTAATGGACCTTCTAGGTCTTGAAAGGAGTGGGAATTGGCTCCGGTGCCCGTCAGTGG
GCAGAGCGCACATCGCCCACAGTCCCCGAGAAGTTGGGGGGAGGGGTCGGCAATTGAACCGGTGCCTAGA
GAAGGTGGCGCGGGGTAAACTGGGAAAGTGATGTCGTGTACTGGCTCCGCCTTTTTCCCGAGGGTGGGGG
AGAACCGTATATAAGTGCAGTAGTCGCCGTGAACGTTCTTTTTCGCAACGGGTTTGCCGCCAGAACACAG
GTAAGTGCCGTGTGTGGTTCCCGCGGGCCTGGCCTCTTTACGGGTTATGGCCCTTGCGTGCCTTGAATTA
CTTCCACCTGGCTGCAGTACGTGATTCTTGATCCCGAGCTTCGGGTTGGAAGTGGGTGGGAGAGTTCGAG
GCCTTGCGCTTAAGGAGCCCCTTCGCCTCGTGCTTGAGTTGAGGCCTGGCCTGGGCGCTGGGGCCGCCGC
GTGCGAATCTGGTGGCACCTTCGCGCCTGTCTCGCTGCTTTCGATAAGTCTCTAGCCATTTAAAATTTTT
GATGACCTGCTGCGACGCTTTTTTTCTGGCAAGATAGTCTTGTAAATGCGGGCCAAGATCTGCACACTGG
TATTTCGGTTTTTGGGGCCGCGGGCGGCGACGGGGCCCGTGCGTCCCAGCGCACATGTTCGGCGAGGCGG
GGCCTGCGAGCGCGGCCACCGAGAATCGGACGGGGGTAGTCTCAAGCTGGCCGGCCTGCTCTGGTGCCTG
GCCTCGCGCCGCCGTGTATCGCCCCGCCCTGGGCGGCAAGGCTGGCCCGGTCGGCACCAGTTGCGTGAGC
GGAAAGATGGCCGCTTCCCGGCCCTGCTGCAGGGAGCTCAAAATGGAGGACGCGGCGCTCGGGAGAGCGG
GCGGGTGAGTCACCCACACAAAGGAAAAGGGCCTTTCCGTCCTCAGCCGTCGCTTCATGTGACTCCACGG
AGTACCGGGCGCCGTCCAGGCACCTCGATTAGTTCTCGAGCTTTTGGAGTACGTCGTCTTTAGGTTGGGG
GGAGGGGTTTTATGCGATGGAGTTTCCCCACACTGAGTGGGTGGAGACTGAAGTTAGGCCAGCTTGGCAC
TTGATGTAATTCTCCTTGGAATTTGCCCTTTTTGAGTTTGGATCTTGGTTCATTCTCAAGCCTCAGACAG
TGGTTCAAAGTTTTTTTCTTCCATTTCAGGTGTCGTGAGGCTAGCACCGCCACCATGGCCCATGAGTTGG
TGATGTTCAGAGATGTGGCTATAGATGTCTCTCAGGAGGAATGGGAATGCCTGAACCCAGCGCAGAGGAA
TTTGTACAAGGAGGTGATGTTGGAGAATTATAGCAACTTGGTGTCACTTGGACTTTCTGTTTCTAAGCCA
GCCGTAATCTCCTCATTGGAGCAAGGGAAGGAGCCCTGGATGGTTGTGAGGGAAGAGACAGGAAGATGGT
GCCCAGACTTGGCATCCAGAGATGAGCCCCAGAAGTTATCTCCAAAAAGGGATATTTATGAAACAGAATT
ATCCCAGTGGGTTAACATGGAAGAATTTAAAAGCCATAGTCCTGAGAGATCAATTTTCAGCGCTATCTGG
GAAGGCAACTGTCATTTTGAGCAACATCAGGGACAAGAGGAGGGTTATTTTAGACAACTTATGATTAACC
ATGAAAACATGCCCATTTTTAGCCAACATACTTTACTCACTCAAGAATTTTATGATAGAGAGAAAATCTC
TGAATGTAAAAAGTGTAGAAAAATCTTCAGTTACCATTTATTTTTTAGTCACCACAAAAGAACTCATTCT
AAAGAACTTTCTGAATGTAAAGAATGCACAGAAATTGTTAATACACCATGCCTTTTTAAACAACAGACAA
TTCAAAATGGTGACAAATGCAATGAGTGTAAAGAATGTTGGAAGGCCTTTGTTCATTGCTCACAACTTAA
ACATCTAAGAATTCATAATGGTGAAAAACGCTATGAATGTAACGAATGTGGGAAGGCCTTTAATTATGGC
TCAGAACTTACTCTACATCAAAGAATTCACACTGGTGAGAAACCTTATGAATGTAAAGAATGTGGGAAGG
CCTTTAGACAGCGATCACAGCTTACTCAACATCAGAGACTTCATACTGGTGAAAAACCCTATGAATGTAA
GCAATGTGGGAAGGCTTTTATTCGTGGCTTTCAACTTACTGAACACCTGCGACTCCATACTGGAGAGAAA
CCTTATGAATGTAAAGAATGTGGAAAGACTTTTAGGCATCGCTCACATCTTACTATACATCAGAGAATTC
ATACTGGTGAGAAACCCTATGAATGTCGGGAATGTGGGAAGGCCTTTAGCTATCACTCAAGCTTCTCACA
CCATCAGAAAATTCATTCTGGCAAGAAACCTTATGAATGTCATGAATGTGGGAAGGCTTTTTGTGATGGC
TTACAACTAACCCTACATCAGAGGATTCATACTGGTGAGAAACCCTATGAGTGTAAGGAATGTGGGAAGA
CTTTTAGACAGTGTTCACACCTCAAAAGACATCAGAGAATTCATACTGGTGAGAAACCTCATGAATGCAT
GATATGTGGTAAGGCCTTTAGACTTCATTCACACCTTATTCAACATCAAAGAATTCATACTGGTGAGAAA
CCCTATGAATGTAAGGAATGTGGGAAGGCCTTTAGCTATCATTCAAGCTTCTCACACCATCAGAGAATTC
ATTCTGGAAAGAAACCTTATCAATGCGGGAAGGCGTTTAATCATAGATTACAACTTAACTTACATCAGAC
TCTTCATACTGGCGAGAAGCCAGTCAGGTTTCCTCTCCTCCCTCCCCATCCTAGTCTAGCATCATAGTAA
TGAACTAGTCCGTAACTTGAAAGTATTTCGATTTCTTGGCTTTATATATCTTGTGGAAAGGACGAACAGG
CATCTGGAAAGCGGCTCTGACGCGTTAAGTCGACAATCAACCTCTGGATTACAAAATTTGTGAAAGATTG
ACTGGTATTCTTAACTATGTTGCTCCTTTTACGCTATGTGGATACGCTGCTTTAATGCCTTTGTATCATG
CTATTGCTTCCCGTATGGCTTTCATTTTCTCCTCCTTGTATAAATCCTGGTTGCTGTCTCTTTATGAGGA
GTTGTGGCCCGTTGTCAGGCAACGTGGCGTGGTGTGCACTGTGTTTGCTGACGCAACCCCCACTGGTTGG
GGCATTGCCACCACCTGTCAGCTCCTTTCCGGGACTTTCGCTTTCCCCCTCCCTATTGCCACGGCGGAAC
TCATCGCCGCCTGCCTTGCCCGCTGCTGGACAGGGGCTCGGCTGTTGGGCACTGACAATTCCGTGGTGTT
GTCGGGGAAATCATCGTCCTTTCCTTGGCTGCTCGCCTGTGTTGCCACCTGGATTCTGCGCGGGACGTCC
TTCTGCTACGTCCCTTCGGCCCTCAATCCAGCGGACCTTCCTTCCCGCGGCCTGCTGCCGGCTCTGCGGC
CTCTTCCGCGTCTTCGCCTTCGCCCTCAGACGAGTCGGATCTCCCTTTGGGCCGCCTCCCCGCGTCGACT
TTAAGACCAATGACTTACAAGGCAGCTGTAGATCTTAGCCACTTTTTAAAAGAAAAGGGGGGACTGGAAG
GGCTAATTCACTCCCAACGAAGACAAGATCTGCTTTTTGCTTGTACTGGGTCTCTCTGGTTAGACCAGAT
CTGAGCCTGGGAGCTCTCTGGCTAACTAGGGAACCCACTGCTTAAGCCTCAATAAAGCTTGCCTTGAGTG
CTTCAAGTAGTGTGTGCCCGTCTGTTGTGTGACTCTGGTAACTAGAGATCCCTCAGACCCTTTTAGTCAG
TGTGGAAAATCTCTAGCAGTACGTATAGTAGTTCATGTCATCTTATTATTCAGTATTTATAACTTGCAAA
GAAATGAATATCAGAGAGTGAGAGGAACTTGTTTATTGCAGCTTATAATGGTTACAAATAAAGCAATAGC
ATCACAAATTTCACAAATAAAGCATTTTTTTCACTGCATTCTAGTTGTGGTTTGTCCAAACTCATCAATG
TATCTTATCATGTCTGGCTCTAGCTATCCCGCCCCTAACTCCGCCCATCCCGCCCCTAACTCCGCCCAGT
TCCGCCCATTCTCCGCCCCATGGCTGACTAATTTTTTTTATTTATGCAGAGGCCGAGGCCGCCTCGGCCT
CTGAGCTATTCCAGAAGTAGTGAGGAGGCTTTTTTGGAGGCCTAGGGACGTACCCAATTCGCCCTATAGT
GAGTCGTATTACGCGCGCTCACTGGCCGTCGTTTTACAACGTCGTGACTGGGAAAACCCTGGCGTTACCC
AACTTAATCGCCTTGCAGCACATCCCCCTTTCGCCAGCTGGCGTAATAGCGAAGAGGCCCGCACCGATCG
CCCTTCCCAACAGTTGCGCAGCCTGAATGGCGAATGGG
[124 nt withheld, positions 7319-7442]
C
[91 nt withheld, positions 7444-7534]
A
[49 nt withheld, positions 7536-7584]
CCTTTGACGTTGGAGTCCACGTTCTTT
[37 nt withheld, positions 7612-7648]
ACCCTATCTCGGTCTATTCTTTTGATTTATAAGGGATTTTGCCGATTTCGGCCTATTGGTTAAAAAATGA
GCTGATTTAACAAAAATTTAACGCGAATTTTAACAAAATATTAACGCTTACAATTTAGGTGGCACTTTTC
GGGGAAATGTGCGCGGAACCCCTATTTGTTTATTTTTCTAAATACATTCAAATATGTATCCGCTCATGAG
ACAATAACCCTGATAAATGCTTCAATAATATTGAAAAAGGAAGAGTATGAGTATTCAACATTTCCGTGTC
GCCCTTATTCCCTTTTTTGCGGCATTTTGCCTTCCTGTTTTTGCTCACCCAGAAACGCTGGTGAAAGTAA
AAGATGCTGAAGATCAGTTGGGTGCACGAGTGGGTTACATCGAACTGGATCTCAACAGCGGTAAGATCCT
TGAGAGTTTTCGCCCCGAAGAACGTTTTCCAATGATGAGCACTTTTAAAGTTCTGCTATGTGGCGCGGTA
TTATCCCGTATTGACGCCGGGCAAGAGCAACTCGGTCGCCGCATACACTATTCTCAGAATGACTTGGTTG
AGTACTCACCAGTCACAGAAAAGCATCTTACGGATGGCATGACAGTAAGAGAATTATGCAGTGCTGCCAT
AACCATGAGTGATAACACTGCGGCCAACTTACTTCTGACAACGATCGGAGGACCGAAGGAGCTAACCGCT
TTTTTGCACAACATGGGGGATCATGTAACTCGCCTTGATCGTTGGGAACCGGAGCTGAATGAAGCCATAC
CAAACGACGAGCGTGACACCACGATGCCTGTAGCAATGGCAACAACGTTGCGCAAACTATTAACTGGCGA
ACTACTTACTCTAGCTTCCCGGCAACAATTAATAGACTGGATGGAGGCGGATAAAGTTGCAGGACCACTT
CTGCGCTCGGCCCTTCCGGCTGGCTGGTTTATTGCTGATAAATCTGGAGCCGGTGAGCGTGGGTCTCGCG
GTATCATTGCAGCACTGGGGCCAGATGGTAAGCCCTCCCGTATCGTAGTTATCTACACGACGGGGAGTCA
GGCAACTATGGATGAACGAAATAGACAGATCGCTGAGATAGGTGCCTCACTGATTAAGCATTGGTAACTG
TCAGACCAAGTTTACTCATATATACTTTAGATTGATTTAAAACTTCATTTTTAATTTAAAAGGATCTAGG
TGAAGATCCTTTTTGATAATCTCATGACCAAAATCCCTTAACGTGAGTTTTCGTTCCACTGAGCGTCAGA
CCCCGTAGAAAAGATCAAAGGATCTTCTTGAGATCCTTTTTTTCTGCGCGTAATCTGCTGCTTGCAAACA
AAAAAACCACCGCTACCAGCGGTGGTTTGTTTGCCGGATCAAGAGCTACCAACTCTTTTTCCGAAGGTAA
CTGGCTTCAGCAGAGCGCAGATACCAAATACTGTTCTTCTAGTGTAGCCGTAGTTAGGCCACCACTTCAA
GAACTCTGTAGCACCGCCTACATACCTCGCTCTGCTAATCCTGTTACCAGTGGCTGCTGCCAGTGGCGAT
AAGTCGTGTCTTACCGGGTTGGACTCAAGACGATAGTTACCGGATAAGGCGCAGCGGTCGGGCTGAACGG
GGGGTTCGTGCACACAGCCCAGCTTGGAGCGAACGACCTACACCGAACTGAGATACCTACAGCGTGAGCT
ATGAGAAAGCGCCACGCTTCCCGAAGGGAGAAAGGCGGACAGGTATCCGGTAAGCGGCAGGGTCGGAACA
GGAGAGCGCACGAGGGAGCTTCCAGGGGGAAACGCCTGGTATCTTTATAGTCCTGTCGGGTTTCGCCACC
TCTGACTTGAGCGTCGATTTTTGTGATGCTCGTCAGGGGGGCGGAGCCTATGGAAAAACGCCAGCAACGC
GGCCTTTTTACGGTTCCTGGCCTTTTGCTGGCCTTTTGCTCACATGTTCTTTCCTGCGTTATCCCCTGAT
TCTGTGGATAACCGTATTACCGCCTTTGAGTGAGCTGATACCGCTCGCCGCAGCCGAACGACCGAGCGCA
GCGAGTCAGTGAGCGAGGAAGCGGAAGAGCGCCCAATACGCAAACCGCCTCTCCCCGCGCGTTGGCCGAT
TCATTAATGCAGCTGGCACGACAGGTTTCCCGACTGGAAAGCGGGCAGTGAGCGCAACGCAATTAATGTG
AGTTAGCTCACTCATTAGGCACCCCAGGCTTTACACTTTATGCTTCCGGCTCGTATGTTGTGTGGAATTG
TGAGCGGATAACAATTTCACACAGGAAACAGCTATGACCATGATTACGCCAAGCGCGCAATTAACCCTCA
CTAAAGGGAACAAAAGCTGGAGCTGCAAGC
Features (pLannotate 1.2.2; 32 found; start..end, strand, type, name):
      5..231     +  promoter       RSV promoter: Rous sarcoma virus enhancer/promoter
    232..412     +  LTR            5' LTR (truncated): truncated 5' long terminal repeat (LTR) from HIV-1
    459..584     +  misc_feature   HIV-1 Ψ: packaging signal of human immunodeficiency virus type 1
    568..931     +  CDS            HIV-1 gag (fragment): gag protein from human immunodeficiency virus 1; gag
   1077..1310    +  misc_feature   RRE: The Rev response element (RRE) of HIV-1 allows for Rev-dependent mRNA export from the nucleus to the cytoplasm.
   1687..1713    +  CDS            Rev (fragment): human immunodeficiency virus 1 (HIV-1) Rev protein; rev; enhances nuclear export of unspliced and incompletely spliced viral mRNAs
   1720..1743    +  promoter       SV40 promoter (fragment): SV40 early promoter
   1744..1815    +  promoter       SV40 promoter (fragment): SV40 enhancer and early promoter
   1839..1974    +  rep_origin     SV40 ori: SV40 origin of replication
   2020..2616    +  CDS            PuroR (fragment): puromycin N-acetyltransferase; pac from Streptomyces; confers resistance to puromycin
   2665..2782    +  misc_feature   cPPT/CTS: central polypurine tract and central termination sequence of HIV-1
   2847..2913    +  CDS            small t antigen (fragment): SV40 (simian virus 40) small t antigen
   2920..4098    +  promoter       EF-1α promoter: strong constitutive promoter for human elongation factor EF-1α
   4115..4699    +  CDS            ZNF461 (fragment): ZN461_HUMAN - Also known as GIOT1. Experimental evidence at protein level: Swiss-Prot protein existence level 1. May be involved in transcriptional regulation. From Homo sapiens (Human).
   5012..5028    +  CDS            CCR5TC (fragment): zinc-finger domain from the CCR5-224 (+) zinc-finger nuclease that recognizes the left half-site target sequence in the human CCR5 gene (Perez et al., 2008; Gross et al., 2013)
   5750..5803    +  promoter       U6 promoter (fragment): RNA polymerase III promoter for human U6 snRNA
   5845..6433    +  misc_feature   WPRE: woodchuck hepatitis virus posttranscriptional regulatory element
   6484..6503    +  misc_feature   cPPT/CTS (fragment): central polypurine tract and central termination sequence of HIV-1
   6505..6738    +  LTR            3' LTR (ΔU3): self-inactivating 3' long terminal repeat (LTR) from HIV-1
   6816..6937    +  polyA_signal   SV40 poly(A) signal: SV40 polyadenylation signal
   6977..7112    +  rep_origin     SV40 ori: SV40 origin of replication
   7133..7151    -  promoter       T7 promoter: promoter for bacteriophage T7 RNA polymerase
   7159..7314    +  CDS            lacZα (fragment): LacZα fragment of β-galactosidase; lacZ fragment
   7319..7747    +  rep_origin     f1 ori (sequence partly withheld): f1 bacteriophage origin of replication; arrow indicates direction of (+) strand synthesis
   7800..7904    +  promoter       AmpR promoter: bla
   7905..8765    +  CDS            AmpR: β-lactamase; bla; confers resistance to ampicillin, carbenicillin, and related antibiotics
   8936..9524    +  rep_origin     ori: high-copy-number ColE1/pMB1/pBR322/pUC origin of replication
   9707..9799    +  CDS            lacI (fragment): lac repressor; lacI; The lac repressor binds to the lac operator to inhibit transcription in E. coli. This inhibition can be relieved by adding lactose or isopropyl-β-D-thiogalactopyranoside (IPTG).
   9812..9833    +  protein_bind   CAP binding site: CAP binding activates transcription in the presence of cAMP. E. coli catabolite activator protein
   9848..9878    +  promoter       lac promoter: promoter for the E. coli lac operon
   9886..9902    +  protein_bind   lac operator: The lac repressor binds to the lac operator to inhibit transcription in E. coli. This inhibition can be relieved by adding lactose or isopropyl-β-D-thiogalactopyranoside (IPTG). lac repressor encoded by lacI
   9947..9965    +  promoter       T3 promoter: promoter for bacteriophage T3 RNA polymerase
