[The description below was written by a language model from this plasmid's Addgene catalogue record and pLannotate feature annotations shown in this document.]
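Description:
TFORF2391 is a third-generation-style, self-inactivating lentiviral expression plasmid built on the pLX_TRC317 backbone and carrying the human zinc-finger transcription factor ZNF461 (also called GIOT1). It belongs to a large collection of transcription factor ORF clones in which each ORF is paired with a unique 24-bp barcode, so that individual factors can be identified by sequencing in pooled overexpression screens, such as those aimed at directed differentiation. In bacteria the plasmid is maintained through a high-copy ColE1/pUC-type origin with ampicillin resistance (β-lactamase). An f1 origin and remnants of a lac/T7/T3 cloning region are also present in the backbone. The depositor notes that the plasmid can recombine.

The viral portion begins with an RSV promoter fused to a truncated HIV-1 5' LTR, which makes genomic RNA production Tat-independent. It continues through the Ψ packaging signal, a gag fragment and the Rev response element, and ends with a ΔU3 3' LTR followed by an SV40 polyadenylation signal. Within this transfer cassette, an SV40 early promoter drives puromycin N-acetyltransferase for selecting transduced mammalian cells. A cPPT/CTS element, which aids nuclear import of the viral genome, follows, and then the EF-1α promoter drives constitutive expression of the synthesized ZNF461 ORF. A WPRE downstream enhances transcript stability and expression.

The automated annotation labels only the first part of the roughly 1.7 kb insert as ZNF461. The short CCR5 zinc-finger and U6 promoter hits further along are probably spurious matches to zinc-finger repeats and flanking sequence. The barcode itself is not annotated in the feature table.
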