Addgene plasmid #142060: TFORF2391
Purpose: Lentiviral vector for overexpressing transcription factor ORFs with unique 24-bp barcodes. Barcodes facilitate identification of transcription factors in pooled screens.
Depositing lab: Feng Zhang. Depositing organization: Broad Institute. Publication: A transcription factor atlas of directed differentiation. Joung J, Ma S, Tay T, Geiger-Schuller KR, Kirchgatterer PC, Verdine VK, Guo B, Arias-Garcia MA, Allen WE, Singh A, Kuksenko O, Abudayyeh OO, Gootenberg JS, Fu Z, Macrae RK, Buenrostro JD, Regev A, Zhang F. Cell. 2023 Jan 5;186(1):209-229.e26. doi: 10.1016/j.cell.2022.11.026. PubMed 36608654.
Backbone
  Vector backbone: pLX_TRC317
  Backbone manufacturer: Broad Institute Genetic Perturbation Platform
  Backbone size w/o insert (bp): 8264
  Vector type: Mammalian Expression, Lentiviral
  Selectable markers: Puromycin
Growth in bacteria
  Bacterial resistance: Ampicillin, 100 μg/mL
  Growth temperature: 37°C
  Growth strain: NEB Stable
  Copy number: High Copy
Gene/Insert
  Gene/Insert name: ZNF461
  Species: H. sapiens (human)
  Insert size (bp): 1724
  Entrez Gene: ZNF461 (a.k.a. GIOT1, GIOT-1, MGC33911)
  Promoter: EF1a
  Cloning method: Unknown
  Sequencing primers: 5′ GGGTGGAGACTGAAGTTAGGCCAG; 3′ CACATAGCGTAAAAGGAGCAACATAG
Terms and licenses: Academic/Nonprofit Terms; Industry Terms: Not Available to Industry
Depositor comments: NM_001297623,ENST00000360357 . The transcription factor ORF portion of this plasmid was synthesized by Genewiz. Please test multiple small colonies in case of plasmid recombination. To make this collection available in a timely manner, a portion of this collection was not fully sequenced by Addgene. If an Addgene verified full plasmid sequence is not available, please contact us prior to placing an order to request the full sequence.
How to cite: TFORF2391 was a gift from Feng Zhang (Addgene plasmid # 142060 ; http://n2t.net/addgene:142060 ; RRID:Addgene_142060)
