>Addgene plasmid #142060 | TFORF2391 | depositor partial sequence | sequence record 278317 | Insert
ACCGCCACCATGGCCCATGAGTTGGTGATGTTCAGAGATGTGGCTATAGATGTCTCTCAGGAGGAATGGG
AATGCCTGAACCCAGCGCAGAGGAATTTGTACAAGGAGGTGATGTTGGAGAATTATAGCAACTTGGTGTC
ACTTGGACTTTCTGTTTCTAAGCCAGCCGTAATCTCCTCATTGGAGCAAGGGAAGGAGCCCTGGATGGTT
GTGAGGGAAGAGACAGGAAGATGGTGCCCAGACTTGGCATCCAGAGATGAGCCCCAGAAGTTATCTCCAA
AAAGGGATATTTATGAAACAGAATTATCCCAGTGGGTTAACATGGAAGAATTTAAAAGCCATAGTCCTGA
GAGATCAATTTTCAGCGCTATCTGGGAAGGCAACTGTCATTTTGAGCAACATCAGGGACAAGAGGAGGGT
TATTTTAGACAACTTATGATTAACCATGAAAACATGCCCATTTTTAGCCAACATACTTTACTCACTCAAG
AATTTTATGATAGAGAGAAAATCTCTGAATGTAAAAAGTGTAGAAAAATCTTCAGTTACCATTTATTTTT
TAGTCACCACAAAAGAACTCATTCTAAAGAACTTTCTGAATGTAAAGAATGCACAGAAATTGTTAATACA
CCATGCCTTTTTAAACAACAGACAATTCAAAATGGTGACAAATGCAATGAGTGTAAAGAATGTTGGAAGG
CCTTTGTTCATTGCTCACAACTTAAACATCTAAGAATTCATAATGGTGAAAAACGCTATGAATGTAACGA
ATGTGGGAAGGCCTTTAATTATGGCTCAGAACTTACTCTACATCAAAGAATTCACACTGGTGAGAAACCT
TATGAATGTAAAGAATGTGGGAAGGCCTTTAGACAGCGATCACAGCTTACTCAACATCAGAGACTTCATA
CTGGTGAAAAACCCTATGAATGTAAGCAATGTGGGAAGGCTTTTATTCGTGGCTTTCAACTTACTGAACA
CCTGCGACTCCATACTGGAGAGAAACCTTATGAATGTAAAGAATGTGGAAAGACTTTTAGGCATCGCTCA
CATCTTACTATACATCAGAGAATTCATACTGGTGAGAAACCCTATGAATGTCGGGAATGTGGGAAGGCCT
TTAGCTATCACTCAAGCTTCTCACACCATCAGAAAATTCATTCTGGCAAGAAACCTTATGAATGTCATGA
ATGTGGGAAGGCTTTTTGTGATGGCTTACAACTAACCCTACATCAGAGGATTCATACTGGTGAGAAACCC
TATGAGTGTAAGGAATGTGGGAAGACTTTTAGACAGTGTTCACACCTCAAAAGACATCAGAGAATTCATA
CTGGTGAGAAACCTCATGAATGCATGATATGTGGTAAGGCCTTTAGACTTCATTCACACCTTATTCAACA
TCAAAGAATTCATACTGGTGAGAAACCCTATGAATGTAAGGAATGTGGGAAGGCCTTTAGCTATCATTCA
AGCTTCTCACACCATCAGAGAATTCATTCTGGAAAGAAACCTTATCAATGCGGGAAGGCGTTTAATCATA
GATTACAACTTAACTTACATCAGACTCTTCATACTGGCGAGAAGCCAGTCAGGTTTCCTCTCCTCCCTCC
CCATCCTAGTCTAGCATCATAGTAATGAACTAGTCCGTAACTTGAAAGTATTTCGATTTCTTGGCTTTAT
ATATCTTGTGGAAAGGACGAACAGGCATCTGGAAAGCGGCTCTG
