>Addgene plasmid #142060 | TFORF2391 | depositor partial sequence | sequence record 278318 | Barcode
ACAGGCATCTGGAAAGCGGCTCTG
